>Addgene plasmid #222833 | pHEE-R-kan9si | addgene full sequence | sequence record 446484 | Addgene NGS Result
GTTTACCCGCCAATATATCCTGTCAAACACTGATAGTTTCTTGAAACCAAATTAACATAGGGTTTTTATT
TAAATAAAAGTTTAACCTTCTTTTTAAAAAATTGTTCATAGTGTCATGTCAGAACAAGAGCTACAAATCA
CACATAGCATGCATAAGCGGAGCTATGATGAGTGGTATTGTTTTGTTCGTCACTTGTCACTCTTTTCCAA
CACATAATCCCGACAACAACGTAAGAGCATCTCTCTCTCTCCACACACACTCATGCATGCATGCATTCTT
ACACGTGATTGCCATGCAAATCTCCTTTCTCACCTATAAATACAAACCAACCCTTCACTACACTCTTCAC
TCAAACCAAAACAAGAAAACATACACAAATAGCAAAACAAGGGCGAATTCTCAACACAACATATACAAAA
CAAACGAATCTCAAGCAATCAAGCATTCTACTTCTATTGCAGCAATTTAAATCATTTCTTTTAAAGCAAA
AGCAATTTTCTGAAAATTTTCACCATTTACGAACGATAGCATGGTGAGCAAGGGCGAGGAGGATAACATG
GCCATCATCAAGGAGTTCATGCGCTTCAAGGTGCACATGGAGGGCTCCGTGAACGGCCACGAGTTCGAGA
TCGAGGGCGAGGGCGAGGGCCGCCCCTACGAGGGCACCCAGACCGCCAAGCTGAAGGTGACCAAGGGTGG
CCCCCTGCCCTTCGCCTGGGACATCCTGTCCCCTCAGTTCATGTACGGCTCCAAGGCCTACGTGAAGCAC
CCCGCCGACATCCCCGACTACTTGAAGCTGTCCTTCCCCGAGGGCTTCAAGTGGGAGCGCGTGATGAACT
TCGAGGACGGCGGCGTGGTGACCGTGACCCAGGACTCCTCCCTGCAGGACGGCGAGTTCATCTACAAGGT
GAAGCTGCGCGGCACCAACTTCCCCTCCGACGGCCCCGTAATGCAGAAGAAGACCATGGGCTGGGAGGCC
TCCTCCGAGCGGATGTACCCCGAGGACGGCGCCCTGAAGGGCGAGATCAAGCAGAGGCTGAAGCTGAAGG
ACGGCGGCCACTACGACGCTGAGGTCAAGACCACCTACAAGGCCAAGAAGCCCGTGCAGCTGCCCGGCGC
CTACAACGTCAACATCAAGTTGGACATCACCTCCCACAACGAGGACTACACCATCGTGGAACAGTACGAA
CGCGCCGAGGGCCGCCACTCCACCGGCGGCATGGACGAGCTGTACAAGAAGGACGAGCTGTAAGCGCCGC
CCGGCTGCATCGCTGAAATCACCAGTCTCTCTCTACAAATCTATCTCTCTCTATAATAATGTGTGAGTAG
TTCCCAGATAAGGGAATTAGGGTTCTTATAGGGTTTCGCTCATGTGTTGAGCATATAAGAAACCCTTAGT
ATGTATTTGTATTTGTAAAATACTTCTATCAATAAAATTTCTAATTCCTAAAACCAAAATCCAGTGGTAC
CAAGCTTCGACTTGCCTTCCGCACAATACATCATTTCTTCTTAGCTTTTTTTCTTCTTCTTCGTTCATAC
AGTTTTTTTTTGTTTATCAGCTTACATTTTCTTGAACCGTAGCTTTCGTTTTCTTCTTTTTAACTTTCCA
TTCGGAGTTTTTGTATCTTGTTTCATAGTTTGTCCCAGGATTAGAATGATTAGGCATCGAACCTTCAAGA
ATTTGATTGAATAAAACATCTTCATTCTTAAGATATGAAGATAATCTTCAAAAGGCCCCTGGGAATCTGA
AAGAAGAGAAGCAGGCCCATTTATATGGGAAAGAACAATAGTATTTCTTATATAGGCCCATTTAAGTTGA
AAACAATCTTCAAAAGTCCCACATCGCTTAGATAAGAAAACGAAGCTGAGTTTATATACAGCTAGAGTCG
AAGTAGTGATTGGGAGACCAACCCAGTGGACATAAGCCTGTTCGGTTCGTAAGCTGTAATGCAAGTAGCG
TATGCGCTCACGCAACTGGTCCAGAACCTTGACCGAACGCAGCGGTGGTAACGGCGCAGTGGCGGTTTTC
ATGGCTTGTTATGACTGTTTTTTTGGGGTACAGTCTATGCCTCGGGCATCCAAGCAGCAAGCGCGTTACG
CCGTGGGTCGATGTTTGATGTTATGGAGCAGCAACGATGTTACGCAGCAGGGCAGTCGCCCTAAAACAAA
GTTAAACATCATGGGGGAAGCGGTGATCGCCGAAGTATCGACTCAACTATCAGAGGTAGTTGGCGTCATC
GAGCGCCATCTCGAACCGACGTTGCTGGCCGTACATTTGTACGGCTCCGCAGTGGATGGCGGCCTGAAGC
CACACAGTGATATTGATTTGCTGGTTACGGTGACCGTAAGGCTTGATGAAACAACGCGGCGAGCTTTGAT
CAACGACCTTTTGGAAACTTCGGCTTCCCCTGGAGAGAGCGAGATTCTCCGCGCTGTAGAAGTCACCATT
GTTGTGCACGACGACATCATTCCGTGGCGTTATCCAGCTAAGCGCGAACTGCAATTTGGAGAATGGCAGC
GCAATGACATTCTTGCAGGTATCTTCGAGCCAGCCACGATCGACATTGATCTGGCTATCTTGCTGACAAA
AGCAAGAGAACATAGCGTTGCCTTGGTAGGTCCAGCGGCGGAGGAACTCTTTGATCCGGTTCCTGAACAG
GATCTATTTGAGGCGCTAAATGAAACCTTAACGCTATGGAACTCGCCGCCCGACTGGGCTGGCGATGAGC
GAAATGTAGTGCTTACGTTGTCCCGCATTTGGTACAGCGCAGTAACCGGCAAAATCGCGCCGAAGGATGT
CGCTGCCGACTGGGCAATGGAGCGCCTGCCGGCCCAGTATCAGCCCGTCATACTTGAAGCTAGACAGGCT
TATCTTGGACAAGAAGAAGATCGCTTGGCCTCGCGCGCAGATCAGTTGGAAGAATTTGTCCACTACGTGA
AAGGCGAGATCACCAAGGTAGTCGGCAAATAATGTCTAGCTAGAAATTCGTTCAAGCCGACGCCGCTTCG
CGGCGCGGCTTAACTCAAGCGTTAGATGCACTAAGCACATAATTGCTCACAGCCAAACTATCAGGTCAAG
TCTGCTTTTATTATTTTTAAGCGTGCATAATAAGCCGGTCTCGGTTTTAGAGCTAGAAATAGCAAGTTAA
AATAAGGCTAGTCCGTTATCAACTTGAAAAAGTGGCACCGAGTCGGTGCTTTTTTTTGCAAAATTTTCCA
GATCGATTTCTTCTTCCTCTGTTCTTCGGCGTTCAATTTCTGGGGTTTTCTCTTCGTTTTCTGTAACTGA
AACCTAAAATTTGACCTAAAAAAAATCTCAAATAATATGATTCAGTGGTTTTGTACTTTTCAGTTAGTTG
AGTTTTGCAGTTCCGATGAGATAAACCAATACCATGGTTATACTAGTGAATAAAAGCATTTGCGTTTGGT
TTATCATTGCGTTTATACAAGGACAGAGATCCACTGAGCTGGAATAGCTTAAAACCATTATCAGAACAAA
ATAAACCATTTTTTGTTAAGAATCAGAGCATAGTAAACAACAGAAACAACCTAAGAGAGGTAACTTGTCC
AAGAAGATAGCTAATTATATCTATTTTATAAAAGTTATCATAGTTTGTAAGTCACAAAAGATGCAAATAA
CAGAGAAACTAGGAGACTTGAGAATATACATTCTTGTATATTTGTATTCGAGATTGTGAAAATTTGACCA
TAAGTTTAAATTCTTAAAAAGATATATCTGATCTAGGTGATGGTTATAGACTGTAATTTTACCACATGTT
TAATGATGGATAGTGACACACATGACACATCGACAACACTATAGCATCTTATTTAGATTACAACATGAAA
TTTTTCTGTAATACATGTCTTTGTACATAATTTAAAAGTAATTCCTAAGAAATATATTTATACAAGGAGT
TTAAAGAAAACATAGCATAAAGTTCAATGAGTAGTAAAAACCATATACAGTATATAGCATAAAGTTCAAT
GAGTTTATTACAAAAGCATTGGTTCACTTTCTGTAACACGACGTTAAACCTTCGTCTCCAATAGGAGCGC
TACTGATTCAACATGCCAATATATACTAAATACGTTTCTACAGTCAAATGCTTTAACGTTTCATGATTAA
GTGACTATTTACCGTCAATCCTTTCCCATTCCTCCCACTAATCCAACTTTTTAATTACTCTTAAATCACC
ACTAAGCTAGTAACGCCTATCATGAATTAGCTCTACTAAATCTAGCAACCTTTCAAATTTGCAGTATTGC
AGGTGTCTCTGTGTCTTTAAAATAGTTGCCTTATGATTTCTTCGGTTTCAAGATGATCAAATAGTTATAG
ATTTCATGCTCACACATGCTCATTAGATGTGTACATACTTTACTTACCCAAATCTATTTTCTCGCAAAGA
TTTTGATGGTAAAGCTGATTTGGTTCTATTGAACTAAATCAAACGAGTTTCAGACTGAGTGATTCTAATC
CGGCCCATTAGCCCCTAAACAGACCCACTAATTACGCAGCTTTTAATAGAGTAATTACACCTAGTTTACC
CACTAAACCACTAAGCACTAATTATCTCACAATCTAATGAGCTTCCCTCGTAATTACTTGGGCTTTCACT
CTACCATTTATTTGTAACAGTCAAGTCTCTACTGTCTCTATATAAACTCTCTAAAGTTAACACACAATTC
TCATCACAAACAAATCAACCAAAGCAACTTCTACTCTTTCTTCTTTCGACCTTATCAATCTGTTGAGAAA
TCTAGATGCAGCCTTCTCTTAAACGTATGAAAATTGAGCCATCTTCTCAAAAGGTAAATTTCTGTGTTCC
TTATTCTCTCAAAATCTTCGATTTTGTTTTCGTTCGATCCCAATTTCGTATATGTTCTTTGGTTTAGATT
CTGTTAATCTTAGATCGAAGACGATTTTCTGGGTTTGATCGTTAGATATCATCTTAATTCTCGATTAGGG
TTTCATAGATATCATCCGATTTGTTCAAATAATTTGAGTTTTGTCGAATAATTACTCTTCGATTTGTGAT
TTCTATCTAGATCTGGTGTTAGTTTCTAGTTTGTGCGATCGAATTTGTCGATTAATCTGAGTTTTTCTGA
TTAACAGATGGATTACAAGGACCACGACGGGGATTACAAGGACCACGACATTGATTACAAGGATGATGAT
GACAAGATGGCTCCGAAGAAGAAGAGGAAGGTTGGCATCCACGGGGTGCCAGCTGCTGACAAGAAGTACT
CGATCGGCCTCGATATTGGGACTAACTCTGTTGGCTGGGCCGTGATCACCGACGAGTACAAGGTGCCCTC
AAAGAAGTTCAAGGTCCTGGGCAACACCGATCGGCATTCCATCAAGAAGAATCTCATTGGCGCTCTCCTG
TTCGACAGCGGCGAGACGGCTGAGGCTACGCGGCTCAAGCGCACCGCCCGCAGGCGGTACACGCGCAGGA
AGAATCGCATCTGCTACCTGCAGGAGATTTTCTCCAACGAGATGGCGAAGGTTGACGATTCTTTCTTCCA
CAGGCTGGAGGAGTCATTCCTCGTGGAGGAGGATAAGAAGCACGAGCGGCATCCAATCTTCGGCAACATT
GTCGACGAGGTTGCCTACCACGAGAAGTACCCTACGATCTACCATCTGCGGAAGAAGCTCGTGGACTCCA
CAGATAAGGCGGACCTCCGCCTGATCTACCTCGCTCTGGCCCACATGATTAAGTTCAGGGGCCATTTCCT
GATCGAGGGGGATCTCAACCCGGACAATAGCGATGTTGACAAGCTGTTCATCCAGCTCGTGCAGACGTAC
AACCAGCTCTTCGAGGAGAACCCCATTAATGCGTCAGGCGTCGACGCGAAGGCTATCCTGTCCGCTAGGC
TCTCGAAGTCTCGGCGCCTCGAGAACCTGATCGCCCAGCTGCCGGGCGAGAAGAAGAACGGCCTGTTCGG
GAATCTCATTGCGCTCAGCCTGGGGCTCACGCCCAACTTCAAGTCGAATTTCGATCTCGCTGAGGACGCC
AAGCTGCAGCTCTCCAAGGACACATACGACGATGACCTGGATAACCTCCTGGCCCAGATCGGCGATCAGT
ACGCGGACCTGTTCCTCGCTGCCAAGAATCTGTCGGACGCCATCCTCCTGTCTGATATTCTCAGGGTGAA
CACCGAGATTACGAAGGCTCCGCTCTCAGCCTCCATGATCAAGCGCTACGACGAGCACCATCAGGATCTG
ACCCTCCTGAAGGCGCTGGTCAGGCAGCAGCTCCCCGAGAAGTACAAGGAGATCTTCTTCGATCAGTCGA
AGAACGGCTACGCTGGGTACATTGACGGCGGGGCCTCTCAGGAGGAGTTCTACAAGTTCATCAAGCCGAT
TCTGGAGAAGATGGACGGCACGGAGGAGCTGCTGGTGAAGCTCAATCGCGAGGACCTCCTGAGGAAGCAG
CGGACATTCGATAACGGCAGCATCCCACACCAGATTCATCTCGGGGAGCTGCACGCTATCCTGAGGAGGC
AGGAGGACTTCTACCCTTTCCTCAAGGATAACCGCGAGAAGATCGAGAAGATTCTGACTTTCAGGATCCC
GTACTACGTCGGCCCACTCGCTAGGGGCAACTCCCGCTTCGCTTGGATGACCCGCAAGTCAGAGGAGACG
ATCACGCCGTGGAACTTCGAGGAGGTGGTCGACAAGGGCGCTAGCGCTCAGTCGTTCATCGAGAGGATGA
CGAATTTCGACAAGAACCTGCCAAATGAGAAGGTGCTCCCTAAGCACTCGCTCCTGTACGAGTACTTCAC
AGTCTACAACGAGCTGACTAAGGTGAAGTATGTGACCGAGGGCATGAGGAAGCCGGCTTTCCTGTCTGGG
GAGCAGAAGAAGGCCATCGTGGACCTCCTGTTCAAGACCAACCGGAAGGTCACGGTTAAGCAGCTCAAGG
AGGACTACTTCAAGAAGATTGAGTGCTTCGATTCGGTCGAGATCTCTGGCGTTGAGGACCGCTTCAACGC
CTCCCTGGGGACCTACCACGATCTCCTGAAGATCATTAAGGATAAGGACTTCCTGGACAACGAGGAGAAT
GAGGATATCCTCGAGGACATTGTGCTGACACTCACTCTGTTCGAGGACCGGGAGATGATCGAGGAGCGCC
TGAAGACTTACGCCCATCTCTTCGATGACAAGGTCATGAAGCAGCTCAAGAGGAGGAGGTACACCGGCTG
GGGGAGGCTGAGCAGGAAGCTCATCAACGGCATTCGGGACAAGCAGTCCGGGAAGACGATCCTCGACTTC
CTGAAGAGCGATGGCTTCGCGAACCGCAATTTCATGCAGCTGATTCACGATGACAGCCTCACATTCAAGG
AGGATATCCAGAAGGCTCAGGTGAGCGGCCAGGGGGACTCGCTGCACGAGCATATCGCGAACCTCGCTGG
CTCGCCAGCTATCAAGAAGGGGATTCTGCAGACCGTGAAGGTTGTGGACGAGCTGGTGAAGGTCATGGGC
AGGCACAAGCCTGAGAACATCGTCATTGAGATGGCCCGGGAGAATCAGACCACGCAGAAGGGCCAGAAGA
ACTCACGCGAGAGGATGAAGAGGATCGAGGAGGGCATTAAGGAGCTGGGGTCCCAGATCCTCAAGGAGCA
CCCGGTGGAGAACACGCAGCTGCAGAATGAGAAGCTCTACCTGTACTACCTCCAGAATGGCCGCGATATG
TATGTGGACCAGGAGCTGGATATTAACAGGCTCAGCGATTACGACGTCGATCATATCGTTCCACAGTCAT
TCCTGAAGGATGACTCCATTGACAACAAGGTCCTCACCAGGTCGGACAAGAACCGGGGCAAGTCTGATAA
TGTTCCTTCAGAGGAGGTCGTTAAGAAGATGAAGAACTACTGGCGCCAGCTCCTGAATGCCAAGCTGATC
ACGCAGCGGAAGTTCGATAACCTCACAAAGGCTGAGAGGGGCGGGCTCTCTGAGCTGGACAAGGCGGGCT
TCATCAAGAGGCAGCTGGTCGAGACACGGCAGATCACTAAGCACGTTGCGCAGATTCTCGACTCACGGAT
GAACACTAAGTACGATGAGAATGACAAGCTGATCCGCGAGGTGAAGGTCATCACCCTGAAGTCAAAGCTC
GTCTCCGACTTCAGGAAGGATTTCCAGTTCTACAAGGTTCGGGAGATCAACAATTACCACCATGCCCATG
ACGCGTACCTGAACGCGGTGGTCGGCACAGCTCTGATCAAGAAGTACCCAAAGCTCGAGAGCGAGTTCGT
GTACGGGGACTACAAGGTTTACGATGTGAGGAAGATGATCGCCAAGTCGGAGCAGGAGATTGGCAAGGCT
ACCGCCAAGTACTTCTTCTACTCTAACATTATGAATTTCTTCAAGACAGAGATCACTCTGGCCAATGGCG
AGATCCGGAAGCGCCCCCTCATCGAGACGAACGGCGAGACGGGGGAGATCGTGTGGGACAAGGGCAGGGA
TTTCGCGACCGTCAGGAAGGTTCTCTCCATGCCACAAGTGAATATCGTCAAGAAGACAGAGGTCCAGACT
GGCGGGTTCTCTAAGGAGTCAATTCTGCCTAAGCGGAACAGCGACAAGCTCATCGCCCGCAAGAAGGACT
GGGATCCGAAGAAGTACGGCGGGTTCGACAGCCCCACTGTGGCCTACTCGGTCCTGGTTGTGGCGAAGGT
TGAGAAGGGCAAGTCCAAGAAGCTCAAGAGCGTGAAGGAGCTGCTGGGGATCACGATTATGGAGCGCTCC
AGCTTCGAGAAGAACCCGATCGATTTCCTGGAGGCGAAGGGCTACAAGGAGGTGAAGAAGGACCTGATCA
TTAAGCTCCCCAAGTACTCACTCTTCGAGCTGGAGAACGGCAGGAAGCGGATGCTGGCTTCCGCTGGCGA
GCTGCAGAAGGGGAACGAGCTGGCTCTGCCGTCCAAGTATGTGAACTTCCTCTACCTGGCCTCCCACTAC
GAGAAGCTCAAGGGCAGCCCCGAGGACAACGAGCAGAAGCAGCTGTTCGTCGAGCAGCACAAGCATTACC
TCGACGAGATCATTGAGCAGATTTCCGAGTTCTCCAAGCGCGTGATCCTGGCCGACGCGAATCTGGATAA
GGTCCTCTCCGCGTACAACAAGCACCGCGACAAGCCAATCAGGGAGCAGGCTGAGAATATCATTCATCTC
TTCACCCTGACGAACCTCGGCGCCCCTGCTGCTTTCAAGTACTTCGACACAACTATCGATCGCAAGAGGT
ACACAAGCACTAAGGAGGTCCTGGACGCGACCCTCATCCACCAGTCGATTACCGGCCTCTACGAGACGCG
CATCGACCTGTCTCAGCTCGGGGGCGACAAGCGGCCAGCGGCGACGAAGAAGGCGGGGCAGGCGAAGAAG
AAGAAGTGAGCTCAGAGCTTTCGTTCGTATCATCGGTTTCGACAACGTTCGTCAAGTTCAATGCATCAGT
TTCATTGCGCACACACCAGAATCCTACTGAGTTTGAGTATTATGGCATTGGGAAAACTGTTTTTCTTGTA
CCATTTGTTGTGCTTGTAATTTACTGTGTTTTTTATTCGGTTTTCGCTATCGAACTGTGAAATGGAAATG
GATGGAGAAGAGTTAATGAATGATATGGTCCTTTTGTTCATTCTCAAATTAATATTATTTGTTTTTTCTC
TTATTTGTTGTGTGTTGAATTTGAAATTATAAGAGATATGCAAACATTTTGTTTTGAGTAAAAATGTGTC
AAATCGTGGCCTCTAATGACCGAAGTTAATATGAGGAGTAAAACACTTGTAGTTGTACCATTATGCTTAT
TCACTAGGCAACAAATATATTTTCAGACCTAGAAAAGCTGCAAATGTTACTGAATACAAGTATGTCCTCT
TGTGTTTTAGACATTTATGAACTTTCCTTTATGTAATTTTCCAGAATCCTTGTCAGATTCTAATCATTGC
TTTATAATTATAGTTATACTCATGGATTTGTAGTTGAGTATGAAAATATTTTTTAATGCATTTTATGACT
TGCCAATTGGGCGTAATCATGGTCATAGCTGTTTCCTGTGTGAAATTGTTATCCGCTCACAATTCCACAC
AACATACGAGCCGGAAGCATAAAGTGTAAAGCCTGGGGTGCCTAATGAGTGAGCTAACTCACATTAATTG
CGTTGCGCTCACTGCCCGCTTTCCAGTCGGGAAACCTGTCGTGCCAGCTGCATTAATGAATCGGCCAACG
CGCGGGGAGAGGCGGTTTGCGTATTGGCTAGAGCAGCTTGCCAACATGGTGGAGCACGACACTCTCGTCT
ACTCCAAGAATATCAAAGATACAGTCTCAGAAGACCAAAGGGCTATTGAGACTTTTCAACAAAGGGTAAT
ATCGGGAAACCTCCTCGGATTCCATTGCCCAGCTATCTGTCACTTCATCAAAAGGACAGTAGAAAAGGAA
GGTGGCACCTACAAATGCCATCATTGCGATAAAGGAAAGGCTATCGTTCAAGATGCCTCTGCCGACAGTG
GTCCCAAAGATGGACCCCCACCCACGAGGAGCATCGTGGAAAAAGAAGACGTTCCAACCACGTCTTCAAA
GCAAGTGGATTGATGTGAACATGGTGGAGCACGACACTCTCGTCTACTCCAAGAATATCAAAGATACAGT
CTCAGAAGACCAAAGGGCTATTGAGACTTTTCAACAAAGGGTAATATCGGGAAACCTCCTCGGATTCCAT
TGCCCAGCTATCTGTCACTTCATCAAAAGGACAGTAGAAAAGGAAGGTGGCACCTACAAATGCCATCATT
GCGATAAAGGAAAGGCTATCGTTCAAGATGCCTCTGCCGACAGTGGTCCCAAAGATGGACCCCCACCCAC
GAGGAGCATCGTGGAAAAAGAAGACGTTCCAACCACGTCTTCAAAGCAAGTGGATTGATGTGATATCTCC
ACTGACGTAAGGGATGACGCACAATCCCACTATCCTTCGCAAGACCCTTCCTCTATATAAGGAAGTTCAT
TTCATTTGGAGAGGACACGCTGAAATCACCAGTCTCTCTCTACAAATCTATCTCTCTCGAGCTTTCGCAG
ATCTGTCGATCGACCATGGGGATTGAACAAGATGGATTGCACGCAGGTTCTCCGGCCGCTTGGGTGGAGA
GGCTATTCGGCTATGACTGGGCACAACAGACAATCGGCTGCTCTGATGCCGCCGTGTTTCGGCTGTCAGC
GCAGGGGCGCCCGGTTCTTTTTGTCAAGACCGACCTGTCCGGTGCCCTGAATGAACTCCAGGACGAGGCA
GCGCGGCTATCGTGGCTGGCCACGACGGGCGTTCCTTGCGCAGCTGTGCTCGACGTTGTCACTGAAGCGG
GAAGGGACTGGCTGCTATTGGGCGAAGTGCCGGGGCAGGATCTCCTGTCATCTCACCTTGCTCCTGCCGA
GAAAGTATCCATCATGGCTGATGCAATGCGGCGGCTGCATACGCTTGATCCGGCTACCTGCCCATTCGAC
CACCAAGCGAAACATCGCATCGAGCGAGCACGTACTCGGATGGAAGCCGGTCTTGTCGATCAGGATGATC
TGGACGAAGAGCATCAGGGGCTCGCGCCAGCCGAACTGTTCGCCAGGCTCAAGGCGCGCATGCCCGACGG
CGAGGATCTCGTCGTGACACATGGCGATGCCTGCTTGCCGAATATCATGGTGGAAAATGGCCGCTTTTCT
GGATTCATCGACTGTGGCCGGCTGGGTGTGGCGGACCGCTATCAGGACATAGCGTTGGCTACCCGTGATA
TTGCTGAAGAGCTTGGCGGCGAATGGGCTGACCGCTTCCTCGTGCTTTACGGTATCGCCGCTCCCGATTC
GCAGCGCATCGCCTTCTATCGCCTTCTTGACGAGTTCTTCTGAGCGGGACTCTGGGGTTCGGATCGATCC
TCTAGCTAGAGTCGATCGACAAGCTCGAGTTTCTCCATAATAATGTGTGAGTAGTTCCCAGATAAGGGAA
TTAGGGTTCCTATAGGGTTTCGCTCATGTGTTGAGCATATAAGAAACCCTTAGTATGTATTTGTATTTGT
AAAATACTTCTATCAATAAAATTTCTAATTCCTAAAACCAAAATCCAGTACTAAAATCCAGATCCCCCGA
ATTAATTCGGCGTTAATTCAGTACATTAAAAACGTCCGCAATGTGTTATTAAGTTGTCTAAGCGTCAATT
TGTTTACACCACAATATATCCTGCCACCAGCCAGCCAACAGCTCCCCGACCGGCAGCTCGGCACAAAATC
ACCACTCGATACAGGCAGCCCATCAGTCCGGGACGGCGTCAGCGGGAGAGCCGTTGTAAGGCGGCAGACT
TTGCTCATGTTACCGATGCTATTCGGAAGAACGGCAACTAAGCTGCCGGGTTTGAAACACGGATGATCTC
GCGGAGGGTAGCATGTTGATTGTAACGATGACAGAGCGTTGCTGCCTGTGATCACCGCGGTTTCAAAATC
GGCTCCGTCGATACTATGTTATACGCCAACTTTGAAAACAACTTTGAAAAAGCTGTTTTCTGGTATTTAA
GGTTTTAGAATGCAAGGAACAGTGAATTGGAGTTCGTCTTGTTATAATTAGCTTCTTGGGGTATCTTTAA
ATACTGTAGAAAAGAGGAAGGAAATAATAAATGGCTAAAATGAGAATATCACCGGAATTGAAAAAACTGA
TCGAAAAATACCGCTGCGTAAAAGATACGGAAGGAATGTCTCCTGCTAAGGTATATAAGCTGGTGGGAGA
AAATGAAAACCTATATTTAAAAATGACGGACAGCCGGTATAAAGGGACCACCTATGATGTGGAACGGGAA
AAGGACATGATGCTATGGCTGGAAGGAAAGCTGCCTGTTCCAAAGGTCCTGCACTTTGAACGGCATGATG
GCTGGAGCAATCTGCTCATGAGTGAGGCCGATGGCGTCCTTTGCTCGGAAGAGTATGAAGATGAACAAAG
CCCTGAAAAGATTATCGAGCTGTATGCGGAGTGCATCAGGCTCTTTCACTCCATCGACATATCGGATTGT
CCCTATACGAATAGCTTAGACAGCCGCTTAGCCGAATTGGATTACTTACTGAATAACGATCTGGCCGATG
TGGATTGCGAAAACTGGGAAGAAGACACTCCATTTAAAGATCCGCGCGAGCTGTATGATTTTTTAAAGAC
GGAAAAGCCCGAAGAGGAACTTGTCTTTTCCCACGGCGACCTGGGAGACAGCAACATCTTTGTGAAAGAT
GGCAAAGTAAGTGGCTTTATTGATCTTGGGAGAAGCGGCAGGGCGGACAAGTGGTATGACATTGCCTTCT
GCGTCCGGTCGATCAGGGAGGATATCGGGGAAGAACAGTATGTCGAGCTATTTTTTGACTTACTGGGGAT
CAAGCCTGATTGGGAGAAAATAAAATATTATATTTTACTGGATGAATTGTTTTAGTACCTAGAATGCATG
ACCAAAATCCCTTAACGTGAGTTTTCGTTCCACTGAGCGCTGAGAGATCCCCTCATAATTTCCCCAAAGC
GTAACCATGTGTGAATAAATTTTGAGCTAGTAGGGTTGCAGCCACGAGTAAGTCTTCCCTTGTTATTGTG
TAGCCAGAATGCCGCAAAACTTCCATGCCTAAGCGAACTGTTGAGAGTACGTTTCGATTTCTGACTGTGT
TAGCCTGGAAGTGCTTGTCCCAACCTTGTTTCTGAGCATGAACGCCCGCAAGCCAACATGTTAGTTGAAG
CATCAGGGCGATTAGCAGCATGATATCAAAACGCTCTGAGCTGCTCGTTCGGCTATGGCGTAGGCCTAGT
CCGTAGGCAGGACTTTTCAAGTCTCGGAAGGTTTCTTCAATCTGCATTCGCTTCGAATAGATATTAACAA
GTTGTTTGGGTGTTCGAATTTCAACAGGTAAGTTAGTTGCTAGAACCCATGGCTCCTTTGCCGACGCTGA
GTAGATTTTAGGTGACGGGTGGTGACAATGAGTCCGTGTCGAGCGCTGATTTTTTCGGCCTTTAGAGCGA
GATTTATACAATAGAATTTGGCATGAGATTGGATTGCTTTTAGTCAGCCTCTTATAGCCTAAAGTCTTTG
AGTGACTAGATGACATATCATGTAAGTTGCTGATAGGTTTCCAGTTTTCCGCTCCTAGGTCTGCATATTG
TACTTTTCCTCTTACTCGACTTAACCAGTACCAACCCAGCTTCTCAACGGATTTATACCATGGCACTTTA
AAGCCAGCATCACTGACAATGAGCGGTGTGGTGTTACTCGGTAGAATGCTCGCAAGGTCGGCTAGAAATT
GGTCATGAGCTTTCTTTGAACATTGCTCTGAAAGCGGGAACGCTTTCTCATAAAGAGTAACAGAACGACC
GTGTAGTGCGACTGAAGCTCGCAATACCATAAGTCGTTTTTGCTCACGAATATCAGACCAGTCAACAAGT
ACAATGGGCATCGTATTGCCCGAACAGATAAAGCTAGCATGCCAACGGTATACAGCGAGTCGCTCTTTGT
GGAGGTGACGATTACCTAACAATCGGTCGATTCGTTTGATGTTATGTTTTGTTCTCGCTTTGGTTGGCAG
GTTACGGCCAAGTTCGGTAAGAGTGAGAGTTTTACAGTCAAGTAATGCGTGGCAAGCCAACGTTAAGCTG
TTGAGTCGTTTTAAGTGTAATTCGGGGCAGAATTGGTAAAGAGAGTCGTGTAAAATATCGAGTTCGCACA
TCTTGTTGTCTGATTATTGATTTTTCGCGAAACCATTTGATCATATGACAAGATGTGTATCCACCTTAAC
TTAATGATTTTTACCAAAATCATTAGGGGATTCATCAGCACTGAGCGTCAGACCCCGTAGAAAAGATCAA
AGGATCTTCTTGAGATCCTTTTTTTCTGCGCGTAATCTGCTGCTTGCAAACAAAAAAACCACCGCTACCA
GCGGTGGTTTGTTTGCCGGATCAAGAGCTACCAACTCTTTTTCCGAAGGTAACTGGCTTCAGCAGAGCGC
AGATACCAAATACTGTCCTTCTAGTGTAGCCGTAGTTAGGCCACCACTTCAAGAACTCTGTAGCACCGCC
TACATACCTCGCTCTGCTAATCCTGTTACCAGTGGCTGCTGCCAGTGGCGATAAGTCGTGTCTTACCGGG
TTGGACTCAAGACGATAGTTACCGGATAAGGCGCAGCGGTCGGGCTGAACGGGGGGTTCGTGCACACAGC
CCAGCTTGGAGCGAACGACCTACACCGAACTGAGATACCTACAGCGTGAGCTATGAGAAAGCGCCACGCT
TCCCGAAGGGAGAAAGGCGGACAGGTATCCGGTAAGCGGCAGGGTCGGAACAGGAGAGCGCACGAGGGAG
CTTCCAGGGGGAAACGCCTGGTATCTTTATAGTCCTGTCGGGTTTCGCCACCTCTGACTTGAGCGTCGAT
TTTTGTGATGCTCGTCAGGGGGGCGGAGCCTATGGAAAAACGCCAGCAACGCGGCCTTTTTACGGTTCCT
GGCCTTTTGCTGGCCTTTTGCTCACATGTTCTTTCCTGCGTTATCCCCTGATTCTGTGGATAACCGTATT
ACCGCCTTTGAGTGAGCTGATACCGCTCGCCGCAGCCGAACGACCGAGCGCAGCGAGTCAGTGAGCGAGG
AAGCGGAAGAGCGCCTGATGCGGTATTTTCTCCTTACGCATCTGTGCGGTATTTCACACCGCATATGGTG
CACTCTCAGTACAATCTGCTCTGATGCCGCATAGTTAAGCCAGTATACACTCCGCTATCGCTACGTGACT
GGGTCATGGCTGCGCCCCGACACCCGCCAACACCCGCTGACGCGCCCTGACGGGCTTGTCTGCTCCCGGC
ATCCGCTTACAGACAAGCTGTGACCGTCTCCGGGAGCTGCATGTGTCAGAGGTTTTCACCGTCATCACCG
AAACGCGCGAGGCAGGGTGCCTTGATGTGGGCGCCGGCGGTCGAGTGGCGACGGCGCGGCTTGTCCGCGC
CCTGGTAGATTGCCTGGCCGTAGGCCAGCCATTTTTGAGCGGCCAGCGGCCGCGATAGGCCGACGCGAAG
CGGCGGGGCGTAGGGAGCGCAGCGACCGAAGGGTAGGCGCTTTTTGCAGCTCTTCGGCTGTGCGCTGGCC
AGACAGTTATGCACAGGCCAGGCGGGTTTTAAGAGTTTTAATAAGTTTTAAAGAGTTTTAGGCGGAAAAA
TCGCCTTTTTTCTCTTTTATATCAGTCACTTACATGTGTGACCGGTTCCCAATGTACGGCTTTGGGTTCC
CAATGTACGGGTTCCGGTTCCCAATGTACGGCTTTGGGTTCCCAATGTACGTGCTATCCACAGGAAACAG
ACCTTTTCGACCTTTTTCCCCTGCTAGGGCAATTTGCCCTAGCATCTGCTCCGTACATTAGGAACCGGCG
GATGCTTCGCCCTCGATCAGGTTGCGGTAGCGCATGACTAGGATCGGGCCAGCCTGCCCCGCCTCCTCCT
TCAAATCGTACTCCGGCAGGTCATTTGACCCGATCAGCTTGCGCACGGTGAAACAGAACTTCTTGAACTC
TCCGGCGCTGCCACTGCGTTCGTAGATCGTCTTGAACAACCATCTGGCTTCTGCCTTGCCTGCGGCGCGG
CGTGCCAGGCGGTAGAGAAAACGGCCGATGCCGGGATCGATCAAAAAGTAATCGGGGTGAACCGTCAGCA
CGTCCGGGTTCTTGCCTTCTGTGATCTCGCGGTACATCCAATCAGCTAGCTCGATCTCGATGTACTCCGG
CCGCCCGGTTTCGCTCTTTACGATCTTGTAGCGGCTAATCAAGGCTTCACCCTCGGATACCGTCACCAGG
CGGCCGTTCTTGGCCTTCTTCGTACGCTGCATGGCAACGTGCGTGGTGTTTAACCGAATGCAGGTTTCTA
CCAGGTCGTCTTTCTGCTTTCCGCCATCGGCTCGCCGGCAGAACTTGAGTACGTCCGCAACGTGTGGACG
GAACACGCGGCCGGGCTTGTCTCCCTTCCCTTCCCGGTATCGGTTCATGGATTCGGTTAGATGGGAAACC
GCCATCAGTACCAGGTCGTAATCCCACACACTGGCCATGCCGGCCGGCCCTGCGGAAACCTCTACGTGCC
CGTCTGGAAGCTCGTAGCGGATCACCTCGCCAGCTCGTCGGTCACGCTTCGACAGACGGAAAACGGCCAC
GTCCATGATGCTGCGACTATCGCGGGTGCCCACGTCATAGAGCATCGGAACGAAAAAATCTGGTTGCTCG
TCGCCCTTGGGCGGCTTCCTAATCGACGGCGCACCGGCTGCCGGCGGTTGCCGGGATTCTTTGCGGATTC
GATCAGCGGCCGCTTGCCACGATTCACCGGGGCGTGCTTCTGCCTCGATGCGTTGCCGCTGGGCGGCCTG
CGCGGCCTTCAACTTCTCCACCAGGTCATCACCCAGCGCCGCGCCGATTTGTACCGGGCCGGATGGTTTG
CGACCGCTCACGCCGATTCCTCGGGCTTGGGGGTTCCAGTGCCATTGCAGGGCCGGCAGGCAACCCAGCC
GCTTACGCCTGGCCAACCGCCCGTTCCTCCACACATGGGGCATTCCACGGCGTCGGTGCCTGGTTGTTCT
TGATTTTCCATGCCGCCTCCTTTAGCCGCTAAAATTCATCTACTCATTTATTCATTTGCTCATTTACTCT
GGTAGCTGCGCGATGTATTCAGATAGCAGCTCGGTAATGGTCTTGCCTTGGCGTACCGCGTACATCTTCA
GCTTGGTGTGATCCTCCGCCGGCAACTGAAAGTTGACCCGCTTCATGGCTGGCGTGTCTGCCAGGCTGGC
CAACGTTGCAGCCTTGCTGCTGCGTGCGCTCGGACGGCCGGCACTTAGCGTGTTTGTGCTTTTGCTCATT
TTCTCTTTACCTCATTAACTCAAATGAGTTTTGATTTAATTTCAGCGGCCAGCGCCTGGACCTCGCGGGC
AGCGTCGCCCTCGGGTTCTGATTCAAGAACGGTTGTGCCGGCGGCGGCAGTGCCTGGGTAGCTCACGCGC
TGCGTGATACGGGACTCAAGAATGGGCAGCTCGTACCCGGCCAGCGCCTCGGCAACCTCACCGCCGATGC
GCGTGCCTTTGATCGCCCGCGACACGACAAAGGCCGCTTGTAGCCTTCCATCCGTGACCTCAATGCGCTG
CTTAACCAGCTCCACCAGGTCGGCGGTGGCCCATATGTCGTAAGGGCTTGGCTGCACCGGAATCAGCACG
AAGTCGGCTGCCTTGATCGCGGACACAGCCAAGTCCGCCGCCTGGGGCGCTCCGTCGATCACTACGAAGT
CGCGCCGGCCGATGGCCTTCACGTCGCGGTCAATCGTCGGGCGGTCGATGCCGACAACGGTTAGCGGTTG
ATCTTCCCGCACGGCCGCCCAATCGCGGGCACTGCCCTGGGGATCGGAATCGACTAACAGAACATCGGCC
CCGGCGAGTTGCAGGGCGCGGGCTAGATGGGTTGCGATGGTCGTCTTGCCTGACCCGCCTTTCTGGTTAA
GTACAGCGATAACCTTCATGCGTTCCCCTTGCGTATTTGTTTATTTACTCATCGCATCATATACGCAGCG
ACCGCATGACGCAAGCTGTTTTACTCAAATACACATCACCTTTTTAGACGGCGGCGCTCGGTTTCTTCAG
CGGCCAAGCTGGCCGGCCAGGCCGCCAGCTTGGCATCAGACAAACCGGCCAGGATTTCATGCAGCCGCAC
GGTTGAGACGTGCGCGGGCGGCTCGAACACGTACCCGGCCGCGATCATCTCCGCCTCGATCTCTTCGGTA
ATGAAAAACGGTTCGTCCTGGCCGTCCTGGTGCGGTTTCATGCTTGTTCCTCTTGGCGTTCATTCTCGGC
GGCCGCCAGGGCGTCGGCCTCGGTCAATGCGTCCTCACGGAAGGCACCGCGCCGCCTGGCCTCGGTGGGC
GTCACTTCCTCGCTGCGCTCAAGTGCGCGGTACAGGGTCGAGCGATGCACGCCAAGCAGTGCAGCCGCCT
CTTTCACGGTGCGGCCTTCCTGGTCGATCAGCTCGCGGGCGTGCGCGATCTGTGCCGGGGTGAGGGTAGG
GCGGGGGCCAAACTTCACGCCTCGGGCCTTGGCGGCCTCGCGCCCGCTCCGGGTGCGGTCGATGATTAGG
GAACGCTCGAACTCGGCAATGCCGGCGAACACGGTCAACACCATGCGGCCGGCCGGCGTGGTGGTGTCGG
CCCACGGCTCTGCCAGGCTACGCAGGCCCGCGCCGGCCTCCTGGATGCGCTCGGCAATGTCCAGTAGGTC
GCGGGTGCTGCGGGCCAGGCGGTCTAGCCTGGTCACTGTCACAACGTCGCCAGGGCGTAGGTGGTCAAGC
ATCCTGGCCAGCTCCGGGCGGTCGCGCCTGGTGCCGGTGATCTTCTCGGAAAACAGCTTGGTGCAGCCGG
CCGCGTGCAGTTCGGCCCGTTGGTTGGTCAAGTCCTGGTCGTCGGTGCTGACGCGGGCATAGCCCAGCAG
GCCAGCGGCGGCGCTCTTGTTCATGGCGTAATGTCTCCGGTTCTAGTCGCAAGTATTCTACTTTATGCGA
CTAAAACACGCGACAAGAAAACGCCAGGAAAAGGGCAGGGCGGCAGCCTGTCGCGTAACTTAGGACTTGT
GCGACATGTCGTTTTCAGAAGACGGCTGCACTGAACGTCAGAAGCCGACTGCACTATAGCAGCGGAGGGG
TTGGATCAAAGTACTTTGATCCCGAGGGGAACCCTGTGGTTGGCATGCACATACAAATGGACGAACGGAT
AAACCTTTTCACGCCCTTTTAAATATCCGATTATTCTAATAAACGCTCTTTTCTCTTAG
Features (pLannotate 1.2.2; 28 found; start..end, strand, type, name):
      1..25      -  misc_feature   RB T-DNA repeat: right border repeat from nopaline C58 T-DNA
    424..460     +  ncRNA          PK1-TEV CVMV: Accession: RF01102 - 5'-leader pseudoknot of TEV/CVMV
    531..1238    +  CDS            mCherry: mCherry is a basic (constitutively fluorescent) red fluorescent protein published in 2004, derived from Discosoma sp.. It is reported to be a very rapidly-maturing monomer with low acid sensitivity.
   1308..1465    +  polyA_signal   CaMV poly(A) signal (fragment): cauliflower mosaic virus polyadenylation signal
   1919..1942    +  promoter       Pc promoter (fragment): intI1 (promoter lies within the coding sequence); class 1 integron promoter
   2118..2174    +  CDS            GmR (fragment): gentamycin acetyltransferase; aacC1; confers resistance to gentamycin
   2185..2972    +  CDS            SmR (fragment): aminoglycoside adenylyltransferase (Murphy, 1985); aadA; confers resistance to spectinomycin and streptomycin
   3124..3199    +  misc_RNA       gRNA scaffold: guide RNA scaffold for the Streptococcus pyogenes CRISPR/Cas9 system
   5163..5182    +  CDS            2xFLAG (fragment): two tandem FLAG® epitope tags
   5238..9338    +  CDS            cas9: CAS9_STRP1 - Also known as csn1 From Streptococcus pyogenes serotype M1.
   9396..10019   +  terminator     E9 terminator: terminator and polyadenylation signal from the pea rbcS-E9 gene
  10054..10076   -  protein_bind   lac operator (fragment): The lac repressor binds to the lac operator to inhibit transcription in E. coli. This inhibition can be relieved by adding lactose or isopropyl-β-D-thiogalactopyranoside (IPTG). lac repressor encoded by lacI
  10080..10110   -  promoter       lac promoter: promoter for the E. coli lac operon
  10125..10146   -  protein_bind   CAP binding site: CAP binding activates transcription in the presence of cAMP. E. coli catabolite activator protein
  10159..10247   -  CDS            lacI (fragment): lac repressor; lacI; The lac repressor binds to the lac operator to inhibit transcription in E. coli. This inhibition can be relieved by adding lactose or isopropyl-β-D-thiogalactopyranoside (IPTG).
  10337..11013   +  promoter       CaMV 35S promoter (enhanced): cauliflower mosaic virus 35S promoter with a duplicated enhancer region
  11081..11873   +  CDS            NeoR/KanR (fragment): aminoglycoside phosphotransferase from Tn5; aph(3')-II (or nptII); confers resistance to neomycin, kanamycin, and G418 (Geneticin®)
  11930..12104   +  polyA_signal   CaMV poly(A) signal: cauliflower mosaic virus polyadenylation signal
  12182..12206   -  misc_feature   LB T-DNA repeat: left border repeat from nopaline C58 T-DNA
  12631..13425   +  CDS            KanR: aminoglycoside phosphotransferase; aphA-3; confers resistance to kanamycin
  14693..14762   +  ncRNA          RNA-OUT: Accession: RF00240 - RNA-OUT
  14850..15438   +  rep_origin     ori: high-copy-number ColE1/pMB1/pBR322/pUC origin of replication
  15624..15764   -  misc_feature   bom: basis of mobility region from pBR322
  15866..15905   -  CDS            rop (fragment): Rop protein, which maintains plasmids at low copy number; rop
  16108..16302   -  rep_origin     pVS1 oriV: origin of replication for the Pseudomonas plasmid pVS1 (Heeb et al., 2000)
  16368..17441   -  CDS            pVS1 RepA: replication protein from the Pseudomonas plasmid pVS1 (Heeb et al., 2000)
  17870..18499   -  CDS            pVS1 StaA: stability protein from the Pseudomonas plasmid pVS1 (Heeb et al., 2000)
  19059..19460   -  CDS            Y4CG_SINFN (fragment): Protein inferred from homology: Swiss-Prot protein existence level 3. From Sinorhizobium fredii (strain NBRC 101917 / NGR234).
