[The description below was written by a language model from this plasmid's Addgene catalogue record and pLannotate feature annotations shown in this document.]
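Description:
pHEE-R-kan9si is an empty-backbone binary T-DNA vector for CRISPR/Cas9 mutagenesis in Arabidopsis, derived from pHEE401E and intended for knocking out several genes at once. Its roughly 19.8 kb sequence carries a pCAMBIA-style backbone outside the T-DNA borders: a high-copy ColE1/pUC-type origin with the pBR322 bom region for propagation in E. coli, the pVS1 oriV with RepA and StaA for replication and stable maintenance in Agrobacterium, and an aphA-3 kanamycin resistance gene for bacterial selection.

Between the nopaline-type right and left border repeats lie several modules. An mCherry coding sequence followed by a CaMV poly(A) signal provides the red fluorescent seed marker used to identify, or later segregate away, transgenic seeds; the promoter driving it is not annotated. Next comes a spectinomycin/streptomycin resistance gene (aadA, with integron-derived promoter and gentamicin-gene fragments) placed just upstream of an S. pyogenes gRNA scaffold. This arrangement resembles the replaceable stuffer found in the parental vector series, which is swapped for guide RNA cassettes, although the record does not describe the cloning scheme or annotate the guide RNA promoter. A FLAG-tagged Cas9 with the pea rbcS-E9 terminator follows. According to the catalogue entry it is expressed from the egg cell-specific EC1 promoter, which favours editing early enough to recover non-mosaic mutants in the first generation, and it contains a single UBQ10 intron from Arabidopsis; neither element appears in the feature table. Finally, an enhanced CaMV 35S promoter drives nptII with a CaMV poly(A) signal, giving kanamycin selection of transformed plants.
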