Addgene plasmid #222833: pHEE-R-kan9si
Purpose: (Empty Backbone) CRISPR/Cas9 for multi-gene knockout in Arabidopsis (single intron-containing Cas9, EC1 promoter, kanamycin and red fluorescent seed selection)
Depositing lab: Hidenori Takeuchi. Depositing organization: Nagoya University.
Backbone
  Vector backbone: pHEE401E
  Vector type: CRISPR
  Selectable markers: mCherry
Growth in bacteria
  Bacterial resistance: Kanamycin, 50 μg/mL
  Growth temperature: 37°C
  Growth strain: DH5alpha
  Copy number: High Copy
Gene/Insert
  Gene/Insert name: None
Terms and licenses: Academic/Nonprofit Terms; Industry Terms: Not Available to Industry
Depositor comments: UBQ10 single intron (from A. thaliana (mustard weed))
How to cite: pHEE-R-kan9si was a gift from Hidenori Takeuchi (Addgene plasmid # 222833 ; http://n2t.net/addgene:222833 ; RRID:Addgene_222833)
